Addgene plasmid #147426: pAc5.1B-lambdaN-HA-DmCCR4_1-166-L42EI44E-dsRNAres_R
Purpose: Insect Expression of DmCCR4_1-166-L42EI44E-dsRNAres
Depositing lab: Elisa Izaurralde. Depositing organization: Max Planck Institute for Developmental Biology. Publication: NOT10 and C2orf29/NOT11 form a conserved module of the CCR4-NOT complex that docks onto the NOT1 N-terminal domain. Bawankar P, Loh B, Wohlbold L, Schmidt S, Izaurralde E. RNA Biol. 2013 Feb;10(2):228-44. doi: 10.4161/rna.23018. Epub 2013 Jan 9. PubMed 23303381.
Backbone
  Vector backbone: Unknown
  Vector type: Insect Expression
Growth in bacteria
  Bacterial resistance: Ampicillin, 100 μg/mL
  Growth temperature: 37°C
  Growth strain: DH5alpha
  Copy number: Low Copy
Gene/Insert
  Gene/Insert name: DmCCR4_1-166-L42EI44E-dsRNAres (alt names: twin; CG31137)
  Species: D. melanogaster (fly)
  Mutation: The following variations comprises from our S2 cell-line:3 silent mutations compared to the sequence given by NCBI: NM_170129.2;
  Entrez Gene: twin (a.k.a. Dmel_CG31137, BEST:GH20274, CCR4, CG17741, CG31137, CG5534, CT39331, Ccr4, Dmel\CG31137, Twin, ccr4, twn)
  Cloning method: Unknown
Terms and licenses: Academic/Nonprofit Terms; Industry Terms: Not Available to Industry
Depositor comments: Plasmids from this collection were made available to the research community and donated after the lab closed. Please note that the sequence provided by the depositing laboratory may be theoretical/predicted or based on Sanger sequencing results. There may be discrepancies between sequencing results obtained by Addgene and the depositor sequence. If an Addgene verified sequence is not available, please contact before placing your order to request that our lab fully sequence the plasmid.
How to cite: pAc5.1B-lambdaN-HA-DmCCR4_1-166-L42EI44E-dsRNAres_R was a gift from Elisa Izaurralde (Addgene plasmid # 147426 ; http://n2t.net/addgene:147426 ; RRID:Addgene_147426)
