[The description below was written by a language model from this plasmid's Addgene catalogue record and pLannotate feature annotations shown in this document.]
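Description:
pAc5.1B-lambdaN-HA-DmCCR4_1-166-L42EI44E-dsRNAres_R is an insect-cell expression plasmid of about 6 kb. The catalogue lists the backbone as unknown, although the name points to a pAc5.1B-type vector and the annotated features fit that layout. It is propagated in E. coli through a ColE1/pMB1-family origin and selected with ampicillin via the bla gene and its own promoter. The record calls it low copy, whereas the automated annotation labels the origin as a high-copy type. Short fragments annotated as tetracycline resistance and SV40 large T antigen appear to be non-functional remnants.

Expression is driven by the constitutive Drosophila melanogaster actin 5C promoter and terminated by an SV40 polyadenylation signal. The open reading frame begins with a fragment of the bacteriophage lambda N protein, followed by an HA epitope (annotated as a partial 3xHA match) and then residues 1–166 of Drosophila CCR4, the product of the twin gene (CG31137). The annotation tool matched this region to its human homologue CNOT6, a catalytic deadenylase subunit of the CCR4-NOT complex. The fragment carries the L42E and I44E substitutions, and the name marks it as dsRNA-resistant, meaning it is recoded to escape RNAi directed against the endogenous transcript. The depositor also notes three silent differences from the reference sequence that derive from their S2 cell line. A vector-derived V5 tag is annotated at the end of the insert, overlapping the CCR4 match; the record does not say whether it is translated.

The lambda N peptide is commonly used to tether a fusion protein to reporter mRNAs bearing BoxB hairpins, while the HA tag allows detection and immunoprecipitation. The record gives the purpose only as insect expression of this mutant. The design fits tethering, interaction and knockdown-complementation experiments on CCR4-NOT complex assembly in Drosophila cells.
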