Features (pLannotate 1.2.2; 11 found; start..end, strand, type, name):
     56..2568    +  promoter       Ac5 promoter: Drosophila melanogaster actin 5C promoter
   2588..2653    +  CDS            N (fragment): REGN_LAMBD - Experimental evidence at protein level: Swiss-Prot protein existence level 1. Plays a role as a transcriptional antitermination factor that allows the virus to initiate its lytic phase. Activates expression of the delayed viral early genes by modifying host RNA polymerase (RNAP) into a form that is resistant to termination signals. This antitermination function requires the host NusA protein which serves to stabilize the interaction between antitermination protein N and host RNA polymerase. From Escherichia phage lambda (Bacteriophage lambda).
   2678..2704    +  CDS            3xHA (fragment): three tandem HA epitope tags
   2750..3271    +  CDS            CNOT6 (fragment): CNOT6_HUMAN - Also known as CCR4, CCR4a, KIAA1194. Experimental evidence at protein level: Swiss-Prot protein existence level 1. Poly(A) nuclease with 3'-5' RNase activity. Catalytic component of the CCR4-NOT complex which is one of the major cellular mRNA deadenylases and is linked to various cellular processes including bulk mRNA degradation, miRNA-mediated repression, translational repression during translational initiation and general transcription regulation. Additional complex functions may be a consequence of its influence on mRNA expression. Involved in mRNA decay mediated by the major
   3240..3281    +  CDS            V5 tag: epitope tag from simian virus 5
   3381..3515    -  polyA_signal   SV40 poly(A) signal: SV40 polyadenylation signal
   3538..3622    -  CDS            large T antigen (fragment): large T antigen from SV40 (simian virus 40)
   3623..4093    +  CDS            TcR (fragment): tetracycline efflux protein; tet; confers resistance to tetracycline
   4137..4725    -  rep_origin     ori: high-copy-number ColE1/pMB1/pBR322/pUC origin of replication
   4896..5756    -  CDS            AmpR: β-lactamase; bla; confers resistance to ampicillin, carbenicillin, and related antibiotics
   5757..5861    -  promoter       AmpR promoter: bla
>Addgene plasmid #147426 | pAc5.1B-lambdaN-HA-DmCCR4_1-166-L42EI44E-dsRNAres_R | depositor full sequence | sequence record 289873 | Full Sequence
CTTCAAGGAATTAATTCTATATTCTAAAAACACAAATGATACTTCTAAAAAAAATCATGAATGGCATCAA
CTCTGAATCAAATCTTTGCAGATGCACCTACTTCTCATTTCCACTGTCACATCATTTTTCCAGATCTCGC
TGCCTGTTATGTGGCCCACAAACCAAGACACGTTTTATGGCCATTAAAGCTGGCTGATCGTCGCCAAACA
CCAAATACATATCAATATGTACATTCGAGAAAGAAGCGATCAAAGAAGCGTCTTCGGGCGAGTAGGAGAA
TGCGGAGGAGAAGGAGAACGAGCTGATCTAGTATCTCTCCACAATCCAATGCCAACTGACCAACTGGCCA
TATTCGGAGCAATTTGAAGCCAATTTCCATCGCCTGGCGATCGCTCCATTCTTGGCTATATGTTTTTCAC
CGTTCCCGGGGCCATTTTCAAAGACTCGTCGGTAAGATAAGATTGTGTCACTCGCTGTCTCTCTTCATTT
GTCGAAGAATGCTGAGGAATTTCGCGATGACGTCGGCGAGTATTTTGAAGAATGAGAATAATTTGTATTT
ATACGAAAATCAGTTAGTGGAATTTTCTACAAAAACATGTTATCTATAGATAATTTTGTTGCAAAATATG
TTGACTATGACAAAGATTGTATGTATATACCTTTAATGTATTCTCATTTTCTTATGTATTTATAATGGCA
ATGATGATACTGATGATATTTTAAGATGATGCCAGACCACAGGCTGATTTCTGCGTCTTTTGCCGAACGC
AGTGCATGTGCGGTTGTTGTTTTTTGGAATAGTTTCAATTTTCGGACTGTCCGCTTTGATTTCAGTTTCT
TGGCTTATTCAAAAAGCAAAGTAAAGCCAAAAAAGCGAGATGGCAATACCAAATGCGGCAAAACGGTAGT
GGAAGGAAAGGGGTGCGGGGCAGCGGAAGGAAGGGTGGGGCGGGGCGTGGCGGGGTCTGTGGCTGGGCGC
GACGTCACCGACGTTGGAGCCACTCCTTTGACCATGTGTGCGTGTGTGTATTATTCGTGTCTCGCCACTC
GCCGGTTGTTTTTTTCTTTTTATCTCGCTCTCTCTAGCGCCATCTCGTACGCATGCTCAACGCACCGCAT
GTTGCCGTGTCCTTTATGCGTCATTTTGGCTCGAAATAGGCAATTATTTAAACAAAGATTAGTCAACGAA
AACGCTAAAATAAATAAGTCTACAATATGGTTACTTATTGCCATGTGTGTGCAGCCAACGATAGCAACAA
AAGCAACAACACAGTGGCTTTCCCTCTTTCACTTTTTGTTTGCAAGCGCGTGCGAGCAAGACGGCACGAC
CGGCAAACGCAATTACGCTGACAAAGAGCAGACGAAGTTTTGGCCGAAAAACATCAAGGCGCCTGATACG
AATGCATTTGCAATAACAATTGCGATATTTAATATTGTTTATGAAGCTGTTTGACTTCAAAACACACAAA
AAAAAAAATAAAACAAATTATTTGAAAGAGAATTAGGAATCGGACAGCTTATCGTTACGGGCTAACAGCA
CACCGAGACGAAATAGCTTACCTGACGTCACAGCCTCTGGAAGAACTGCCGCCAAGCAGAGAGAGAGAGA
AAAAGAGGGAGAGCAGCTTAGACCGCATGTGCTTGTGTGTGAGGCGTCTCTCTCTTCGTCTCCTGTTTGC
GCAAACGCATAGACTGCACTGAGAAAATCGATTACCTATTTTTTATGAATGAATATTTGCACTATTACTA
TTCAAAACTATTAAGATAGCAATCACATTCAATAGCCAAATACTATACCACCTGAGCGATGCAACGAAAT
GATCAATTTGAGCAAAAATGCTGCATATTTAGGACGGCATCATTATAGAAATGCTTCTTGCTGTGTACTT
TTCTCTCGTCTGGCAGCTGTTTCGCCGTTATTGTTAAAACCGGCTTAAGTTAGGTGTGTTTTCTACGACT
AGTGATGCCCCTACTAGAAGATGTGTGTTGCACAAATGTCCCTGAATAACCAATTTGAAGTGCAGATAGC
AGTAAACGTAAGCTAATATGAATATTATTTAACTGTAATGTTTTAATATCGCTGGACATTACTAATAAAC
CCACTATAAACACATGTACATATGTATGTTTTGGCATACAATGAGTAGTTGGGGAAAAAATGTGTAAAAG
CACCGTGACCATCACAGCATAAAGATAACCAGCTGAAGTATCGAATATGAGTAACCCCCAAATTGAATCA
CATGCCGCAACTGATAGGACCCATGGAAGTACACTCTTCATGGCGATATACAAGACACACACAAGCACGA
ACACCCAGTTGCGGAGGAAATTCTCCGTAAATGAAAACCCAATCGGCGAACAATTCATACCCATATATGG
TAAAAGTTTTGAACGCGACTTGAGAGCGGAGAGCATTGCGGCTGATAAGGTTTTAGCGCTAAGCGGGCTT
TATAAAACGGGCTGCGGGACCAGTTTTCATATCACTACCGTTTGAGTTCTTGTGCTGTGTGGATACTCCT
CCCGACACAAAGCCGCTCCATCAGCCAGCAGTCGTCTAATCCAGAGACCCCGGATCGGGGTACCAACATG
GACGCACAAACACGACGACGTGAGCGTCGCGCTGAGAAACAAGCTCAATGGAAAGCTGCAAACGGTGGAT
CTCCTCCACATATGGCTTACCCATACGATGTTCCAGATTACGCTCCTCCAAGCTTGATGAAAGGCAATCA
TTATAAAATGTCTCGTAACAAGGATAAGTATGATTCCGCTAACCGCCGCCAACAAATTTTCTTGAGCCAA
GAAGATATCGCCGCCGGAAAAAAAACCAATTGGAGCGGAGAGGAAGAGACCGGATGTGTGCGTAACATTT
CCCCCAGCTTGTGGGAGTTCGAACACCTGACGGCTCTGTATTTGAATGATAATCAATTGTTGCGCCTGCC
GGCCGATGTGGGAATGTTGACGTCCCTGCGCACCCTGGATTTGAGCTCCAACAAACTGCGCAGCCTGCCG
GCCGAACTGGGAGAACTGATTCAACTGCGCGAGTTGCTGTTGAATAATAATTTCTTGCGTGTCTTGCCGT
ATGAAATTGGAAAATTGTTTCATCTGGTGATCCTGGGACTGATGGGAAACCCCTTGCAGAAAGAATTTAT
GAATATTTATAATGAGCCCAATGGAACCCAAAAGTTGCTGACGTATATGTTGGATAATCTGTCGTAATCT
AGAGGGCCCGCGGTTCGAAGGTAAGCCTATCCCTAACCCTCTCCTCGGTCTCGATTCTACGCGTACCGGT
CATCATCACCATCACCATTGAGTTTAAACCCGCTGATCAGCCTCGACTGTGCCTTCTAAGGCCTGAGCTC
GCTGATCAGCCTCGATCGAGGATCCAGACATGATAAGATACATTGATGAGTTTGGACAAACCACAACTAG
AATGCAGTGAAAAAAATGCTTTATTTGTGAAATTTGTGATGCTATTGCTTTATTTGTAACCATTATAAGC
TGCAATAAACAAGTTAACAACAACAATTGCATTCATTTTATGTTTCAGGTTCAGGGGGAGGTGTGGGAGG
TTTTTTAAAGCAAGTAAAACCTCTACAAATGTGGTATGGCTGATTATGATCAGTCGACCGATGCCCTTGA
GAGCCTTCAACCCAGTCAGCTCCTTCCGGTGGGCGCGGGGCATGACTATCGTCGCCGCACTTATGACTGT
CTTCTTTATCATGCAACTCGTAGGACAGGTGCCGGCAGCGCTCTGGGTCATTTTCGGCGAGGACCGCTTT
CGCTGGAGCGCGACGATGATCGGCCTGTCGCTTGCGGTATTCGGAATCTTGCACGCCCTCGCTCAAGCCT
TCGTCACTGGTCCCGCCACCAAACGTTTCGGCGAGAAGCAGGCCATTATCGCCGGCATGGCGGCCGACGC
GCTGGGCTACGTCTTGCTGGCGTTCGCGACGCGAGGCTGGATGGCCTTCCCCATTATGATTCTTCTCGCT
TCCGGCGGCATCGGGATGCCCGCGTTGCAGGCCATGCTGTCCAGGCAGGTAGATGACGACCATCAGGGAC
AGCTTCAAGGATCGCTCGCGGCTCTTACCAGCCAGCAAAAGGCCAGGAACCGTAAAAAGGCCGCGTTGCT
GGCGTTTTTCCATAGGCTCCGCCCCCCTGACGAGCATCACAAAAATCGACGCTCAAGTCAGAGGTGGCGA
AACCCGACAGGACTATAAAGATACCAGGCGTTTCCCCCTGGAAGCTCCCTCGTGCGCTCTCCTGTTCCGA
CCCTGCCGCTTACCGGATACCTGTCCGCCTTTCTCCCTTCGGGAAGCGTGGCGCTTTCTCAATGCTCACG
CTGTAGGTATCTCAGTTCGGTGTAGGTCGTTCGCTCCAAGCTGGGCTGTGTGCACGAACCCCCCGTTCAG
CCCGACCGCTGCGCCTTATCCGGTAACTATCGTCTTGAGTCCAACCCGGTAAGACACGACTTATCGCCAC
TGGCAGCAGCCACTGGTAACAGGATTAGCAGAGCGAGGTATGTAGGCGGTGCTACAGAGTTCTTGAAGTG
GTGGCCTAACTACGGCTACACTAGAAGGACAGTATTTGGTATCTGCGCTCTGCTGAAGCCAGTTACCTTC
GGAAAAAGAGTTGGTAGCTCTTGATCCGGCAAACAAACCACCGCTGGTAGCGGTGGTTTTTTTGTTTGCA
AGCAGCAGATTACGCGCAGAAAAAAAGGATCTCAAGAAGATCCTTTGATCTTTTCTACGGGGTCTGACGC
TCAGTGGAACGAAAACTCACGTTAAGGGATTTTGGTCATGAGATTATCAAAAAGGATCTTCACCTAGATC
CTTTTAAATTAAAAATGAAGTTTTAAATCAATCTAAAGTATATATGAGTAAACTTGGTCTGACAGTTACC
AATGCTTAATCAGTGAGGCACCTATCTCAGCGATCTGTCTATTTCGTTCATCCATAGTTGCCTGACTCCC
CGTCGTGTAGATAACTACGATACGGGAGGGCTTACCATCTGGCCCCAGTGCTGCAATGATACCGCGAGAC
CCACGCTCACCGGCTCCAGATTTATCAGCAATAAACCAGCCAGCCGGAAGGGCCGAGCGCAGAAGTGGTC
CTGCAACTTTATCCGCCTCCATCCAGTCTATTAATTGTTGCCGGGAAGCTAGAGTAAGTAGTTCGCCAGT
TAATAGTTTGCGCAACGTTGTTGCCATTGCTGCAGGCATCGTGGTGTCACGCTCGTCGTTTGGTATGGCT
TCATTCAGCTCCGGTTCCCAACGATCAAGGCGAGTTACATGATCCCCCATGTTGTGCAAAAAAGCGGTTA
GCTCCTTCGGTCCTCCGATCGTTGTCAGAAGTAAGTTGGCCGCAGTGTTATCACTCATGGTTATGGCAGC
ACTGCATAATTCTCTTACTGTCATGCCATCCGTAAGATGCTTTTCTGTGACTGGTGAGTACTCAACCAAG
TCATTCTGAGAATAGTGTATGCGGCGACCGAGTTGCTCTTGCCCGGCGTCAACACGGGATAATACCGCGC
CACATAGCAGAACTTTAAAAGTGCTCATCATTGGAAAACGTTCTTCGGGGCGAAAACTCTCAAGGATCTT
ACCGCTGTTGAGATCCAGTTCGATGTAACCCACTCGTGCACCCAACTGATCTTCAGCATCTTTTACTTTC
ACCAGCGTTTCTGGGTGAGCAAAAACAGGAAGGCAAAATGCCGCAAAAAAGGGAATAAGGGCGACACGGA
AATGTTGAATACTCATACTCTTCCTTTTTCAATATTATTGAAGCATTTATCAGGGTTATTGTCTCATGAG
CGGATACATATTTGAATGTATTTAGAAAAATAAACAAATAGGGGTTCCGCGCACATTTCCCCGAAAAGTG
CCACCTGACGTCTAAGAAACCATTATTATCATGACATTAACCTATAAAAATAGGCGTATCACGAGGCCCT
TTCGT
